>Addgene plasmid #165009 | HLA_A0101 | addgene full sequence | sequence record 327867 | Addgene NGS Result
CCCGGGGTTATTAATAGTAATCAATTACGGGGTCATTAGTTCATAGCCCATATATGGAGTTCCGCGTTAC
ATAACTTACGGTAAATGGCCCGCCTGGCTGACCGCCCAACGACCCCCGCCCATTGACGTCAATAATGACG
TATGTTCCCATAGTAACGCCAATAGGGACTTTCCATTGACGTCAATGGGTGGAGTATTTACGGTAAACTG
CCCACTTGGCAGTACATCAAGTGTATCATATGCCAAGTACGCCCCCTATTGACGTCAATGACGGTAAATG
GCCCGCCTGGCATTATGCCCAGTACATGACCTTATGGGACTTTCCTACTTGGCAGTACATCTACGTATTA
GTCATCGCTATTACCATGGTGATGCGGTTTTGGCAGTACATCAATGGGCGTGGATAGCGGTTTGACTCAC
GGGGATTTCCAAGTCTCCACCCCATTGACGTCAATGGGAGTTTGTTTTGGCACCAAAATCAACGGGACTT
TCCAAAATGTCGTAACAACTCCGCCCCATTGACGCAAATGGGCGGTAGGCGTGTACGGTGGGAGGTCTAT
ATAAGCAGAGCTCTCTGGCTAACTGTCGGGATCAACAAGTTTACCGCCACCATGGCCGTCATGGCGCCCC
GAACCCTCCTCCTGCTACTCTCGGGGGCCCTGGCCCTGACCCAGACCTGGGCGGGC
[540 nt withheld, positions 687-1226]
ACGGACCCCCCCAAGACACATATGACCCACCACCCCATCTCTGACCATGAGGCCACCCTGAGGTGCTGGG
CCCTGGGCTTCTACCCTGCGGAGATCACACTGACCTGGCAGCGGGATGGGGAGGACCAGACCCAGGACAC
GGAGCTCGTGGAGACCAGGCCTGCAGGGGATGGAACCTTCCAGAAGTGGGCGGCTGTGGTGGTGCCTTCT
GGAGAGGAGCAGAGATACACCTGCCATGTGCAGCATGAGGGTCTGCCCAAGCCCCTCACCCTGAGATGGG
AGCTGTCTTCCCAGCCCACCATCCCCATCGTGGGCATCATTGCTGGCCTGGTTCTCCTTGGAGCTGTGAT
CACTGGAGCTGTGGTCGCTGCCGTGATGTGGAGGAGGAAGAGCTCAGATAGAAAAGGAGGGAGTTACACT
CAGGCTGCAAGCAGTGACAGTGCCCAGGGCTCTGATGTGTCTCTCACAGCTTGTAAAGTGTGATGTACAA
AGTGGTTTAGTAATGAGCTAGCGCTAACCGGTGGCGCGTTAAGTCGACAATCAACCTCTGGATTACAAAA
TTTGTGAAAGATTGACTGGTATTCTTAACTATGTTGCTCCTTTTACGCTATGTGGATACGCTGCTTTAAT
GCCTTTGTATCATGCTATTGCTTCCCGTATGGCTTTCATTTTCTCCTCCTTGTATAAATCCTGGTTGCTG
TCTCTTTATGAGGAGTTGTGGCCCGTTGTCAGGCAACGTGGCGTGGTGTGCACTGTGTTTGCTGACGCAA
CCCCCACTGGTTGGGGCATTGCCACCACCTGTCAGCTCCTTTCCGGGACTTTCGCTTTCCCCCTCCCTAT
TGCCACGGCGGAACTCATCGCCGCCTGCCTTGCCCGCTGCTGGACAGGGGCTCGGCTGTTGGGCACTGAC
AATTCCGTGGTGTTGTCGGGGAAATCATCGTCCTTTCCTTGGCTGCTCGCCTGTGTTGCCACCTGGATTC
TGCGCGGGACGTCCTTCTGCTACGTCCCTTCGGCCCTCAATCCAGCGGACCTTCCTTCCCGCGGCCTGCT
GCCGGCTCTGCGGCCTCTTCCGCGTCTTCGCCTTCGCCCTCAGACGAGTCGGATCTCCCTTTGGGCCGCC
TCCCCGCGTCGACTTTAAGACCAATGACTTACAAGGCAGCTGTAGATCTTAGCCACTTTTTAAAAGAAAA
GGGGGGACTGGAAGGGCTAATTCACTCCCAACGAAGACAAGATCTGCTTTTTGCTTGTACTGGGTCTCTC
TGGTTAGACCAGATCTGAGCCTGGGAGCTCTCTGGCTAACTAGGGAACCCACTGCTTAAGCCTCAATAAA
GCTTGCCTTGAGTGCTTCAAGTAGTGTGTGCCCGTCTGTTGTGTGACTCTGGTAACTAGAGATCCCTCAG
ACCCTTTTAGTCAGTGTGGAAAATCTCTAGCAGTACGTATAGTAGTTCATGTCATCTTATTATTCAGTAT
TTATAACTTGCAAAGAAATGAATATCAGAGAGTGAGAGGAACTTGTTTATTGCAGCTTATAATGGTTACA
AATAAAGCAATAGCATCACAAATTTCACAAATAAAGCATTTTTTTCACTGCATTCTAGTTGTGGTTTGTC
CAAACTCATCAATGTATCTTATCATGTCTGGCTCTAGCTATCCCGCCCCTAACTCCGCCCATCCCGCCCC
TAACTCCGCCCAGTTCCGCCCATTCTCCGCCCCATGGCTGACTAATTTTTTTTATTTATGCAGAGGCCGA
GGCCGCCTCGGCCTCTGAGCTATTCCAGAAGTAGTGAGGAGGCTTTTTTGGAGGCCTAGGGACGTACCCA
ATTCGCCCTATAGTGAGTCGTATTACGCGCGCTCACTGGCCGTCGTTTTACAACGTCGTGACTGGGAAAA
CCCTGGCGTTACCCAACTTAATCGCCTTGCAGCACATCCCCCTTTCGCCAGCTGGCGTAATAGCGAAGAG
GCCCGCACCGATCGCCCTTCCCAACAGTTGCGCAGCCTGAATGGCGAATGGG
[124 nt withheld, positions 3239-3362]
C
[91 nt withheld, positions 3364-3454]
A
[49 nt withheld, positions 3456-3504]
CCTTTGACGTTGGAGTCCACGTTCTTT
[37 nt withheld, positions 3532-3568]
ACCCTATCTCGGTCTATTCTTTTGATTTATAAGGGATTTTGCCGATTTCGGCCTATTGGTTAAAAAATGA
GCTGATTTAACAAAAATTTAACGCGAATTTTAACAAAATATTAACGCTTACAATTTAGGTGGCACTTTTC
GGGGAAATGTGCGCGGAACCCCTATTTGTTTATTTTTCTAAATACATTCAAATATGTATCCGCTCATGAG
ACAATAACCCTGATAAATGCTTCAATAATATTGAAAAAGGAAGAGTATGAGTATTCAACATTTCCGTGTC
GCCCTTATTCCCTTTTTTGCGGCATTTTGCCTTCCTGTTTTTGCTCACCCAGAAACGCTGGTGAAAGTAA
AAGATGCTGAAGATCAGTTGGGTGCACGAGTGGGTTACATCGAACTGGATCTCAACAGCGGTAAGATCCT
TGAGAGTTTTCGCCCCGAAGAACGTTTTCCAATGATGAGCACTTTTAAAGTTCTGCTATGTGGCGCGGTA
TTATCCCGTATTGACGCCGGGCAAGAGCAACTCGGTCGCCGCATACACTATTCTCAGAATGACTTGGTTG
AGTACTCACCAGTCACAGAAAAGCATCTTACGGATGGCATGACAGTAAGAGAATTATGCAGTGCTGCCAT
AACCATGAGTGATAACACTGCGGCCAACTTACTTCTGACAACGATCGGAGGACCGAAGGAGCTAACCGCT
TTTTTGCACAACATGGGGGATCATGTAACTCGCCTTGATCGTTGGGAACCGGAGCTGAATGAAGCCATAC
CAAACGACGAGCGTGACACCACGATGCCTGTAGCAATGGCAACAACGTTGCGCAAACTATTAACTGGCGA
ACTACTTACTCTAGCTTCCCGGCAACAATTAATAGACTGGATGGAGGCGGATAAAGTTGCAGGACCACTT
CTGCGCTCGGCCCTTCCGGCTGGCTGGTTTATTGCTGATAAATCTGGAGCCGGTGAGCGTGGGTCTCGCG
GTATCATTGCAGCACTGGGGCCAGATGGTAAGCCCTCCCGTATCGTAGTTATCTACACGACGGGGAGTCA
GGCAACTATGGATGAACGAAATAGACAGATCGCTGAGATAGGTGCCTCACTGATTAAGCATTGGTAACTG
TCAGACCAAGTTTACTCATATATACTTTAGATTGATTTAAAACTTCATTTTTAATTTAAAAGGATCTAGG
TGAAGATCCTTTTTGATAATCTCATGACCAAAATCCCTTAACGTGAGTTTTCGTTCCACTGAGCGTCAGA
CCCCGTAGAAAAGATCAAAGGATCTTCTTGAGATCCTTTTTTTCTGCGCGTAATCTGCTGCTTGCAAACA
AAAAAACCACCGCTACCAGCGGTGGTTTGTTTGCCGGATCAAGAGCTACCAACTCTTTTTCCGAAGGTAA
CTGGCTTCAGCAGAGCGCAGATACCAAATACTGTTCTTCTAGTGTAGCCGTAGTTAGGCCACCACTTCAA
GAACTCTGTAGCACCGCCTACATACCTCGCTCTGCTAATCCTGTTACCAGTGGCTGCTGCCAGTGGCGAT
AAGTCGTGTCTTACCGGGTTGGACTCAAGACGATAGTTACCGGATAAGGCGCAGCGGTCGGGCTGAACGG
GGGGTTCGTGCACACAGCCCAGCTTGGAGCGAACGACCTACACCGAACTGAGATACCTACAGCGTGAGCT
ATGAGAAAGCGCCACGCTTCCCGAAGGGAGAAAGGCGGACAGGTATCCGGTAAGCGGCAGGGTCGGAACA
GGAGAGCGCACGAGGGAGCTTCCAGGGGGAAACGCCTGGTATCTTTATAGTCCTGTCGGGTTTCGCCACC
TCTGACTTGAGCGTCGATTTTTGTGATGCTCGTCAGGGGGGCGGAGCCTATGGAAAAACGCCAGCAACGC
GGCCTTTTTACGGTTCCTGGCCTTTTGCTGGCCTTTTGCTCACATGTTCTTTCCTGCGTTATCCCCTGAT
TCTGTGGATAACCGTATTACCGCCTTTGAGTGAGCTGATACCGCTCGCCGCAGCCGAACGACCGAGCGCA
GCGAGTCAGTGAGCGAGGAAGCGGAAGAGCGCCCAATACGCAAACCGCCTCTCCCCGCGCGTTGGCCGAT
TCATTAATGCAGCTGGCACGACAGGTTTCCCGACTGGAAAGCGGGCAGTGAGCGCAACGCAATTAATGTG
AGTTAGCTCACTCATTAGGCACCCCAGGCTTTACACTTTATGCTTCCGGCTCGTATGTTGTGTGGAATTG
TGAGCGGATAACAATTTCACACAGGAAACAGCTATGACCATGATTACGCCAAGCGCGCAATTAACCCTCA
CTAAAGGGAACAAAAGCTGGAGCTGCAAGCTTAATGTAGTCTTATGCAATACTCTTGTAGTCTTGCAACA
TGGTAACGATGAGTTAGCAACATGCCTTACAAGGAGAGAAAAAGCACCGTGCATGCCGATTGGTGGAAGT
AAGGTGGTACGATCGTGCCTTATTAGGAAGGCAACAGACGGGTCTGACATGGATTGGACGAACCACTGAA
TTGCCGCATTGCAGAGATATTGTATTTAAGTGCCTAGCTCGATACATAAACGGGTCTCTCTGGTTAGACC
AGATCTGAGCCTGGGAGCTCTCTGGCTAACTAGGGAACCCACTGCTTAAGCCTCAATAAAGCTTGCCTTG
AGTGCTTCAAGTAGTGTGTGCCCGTCTGTTGTGTGACTCTGGTAACTAGAGATCCCTCAGACCCTTTTAG
TCAGTGTGGAAAATCTCTAGCAGTGGCGCCCGAACAGGGACTTGAAAGCGAAAGGGAAACCAGAGGAGCT
CTCTCGACGCAGGACTCGGCTTGCTGAAGCGCGCACGGCAAGAGGCGAGGGGCGGCGACTGGTGAGTACG
CCAAAAATTTTGACTAGCGGAGGCTAGAAGGAGAGAGATGGGTGCGAGAGCGTCAGTATTAAGCGGGGGA
GAATTAGATCGCGATGGGAAAAAATTCGGTTAAGGCCAGGGGGAAAGAAAAAATATAAATTAAAACATAT
AGTATGGGCAAGCAGGGAGCTAGAACGATTCGCAGTTAATCCTGGCCTGTTAGAAACATCAGAAGGCTGT
AGACAAATACTGGGACAGCTACAACCATCCCTTCAGACAGGATCAGAAGAACTTAGATCATTATATAATA
CAGTAGCAACCCTCTATTGTGTGCATCAAAGGATAGAGATAAAAGACACCAAGGAAGCTTTAGACAAGAT
AGAGGAAGAGCAAAACAAAAGTAAGACCACCGCACAGCAAGCGGCCGCTGATCTTCAGACCTGGAGGAGG
AGATATGAGGGACAATTGGAGAAGTGAATTATATAAATATAAAGTAGTAAAAATTGAACCATTAGGAGTA
GCACCCACCAAGGCAAAGAGAAGAGTGGTGCAGAGAGAAAAAAGAGCAGTGGGAATAGGAGCTTTGTTCC
TTGGGTTCTTGGGAGCAGCAGGAAGCACTATGGGCGCAGCGTCAATGACGCTGACGGTACAGGCCAGACA
ATTATTGTCTGGTATAGTGCAGCAGCAGAACAATTTGCTGAGGGCTATTGAGGCGCAACAGCATCTGTTG
CAACTCACAGTCTGGGGCATCAAGCAGCTCCAGGCAAGAATCCTGGCTGTGGAAAGATACCTAAAGGATC
AACAGCTCCTGGGGATTTGGGGTTGCTCTGGAAAACTCATTTGCACCACTGCTGTGCCTTGGAATGCTAG
TTGGAGTAATAAATCTCTGGAACAGATTTGGAATCACACGACCTGGATGGAGTGGGACAGAGAAATTAAC
AATTACACAAGCTTAATACACTCCTTAATTGAAGAATCGCAAAACCAGCAAGAAAAGAATGAACAAGAAT
TATTGGAATTAGATAAATGGGCAAGTTTGTGGAATTGGTTTAACATAACAAATTGGCTGTGGTATATAAA
ATTATTCATAATGATAGTAGGAGGCTTGGTAGGTTTAAGAATAGTTTTTGCTGTACTTTCTATAGTGAAT
AGAGTTAGGCAGGGATATTCACCATTATCGTTTCAGACCCACCTCCCAACCCCGAGGGGACCCTTGCGCC
TTTTCCAAGGCAGCCCTGGGTTTGCGCAGGGACGCGGCTGCTCTGGGCGTGGTTCCGGGAAACGCAGCGG
CGCCGACCCTGGGTCTCGCACATTCTTCACGTCCGTTCGCAGCGTCACCCGGATCTTCGCCGCTACCCTT
GTGGGCCCCCCGGCGACGCTTCCTGCTCCGCCCCTAAGTCGGGAAGGTTCCTTGCGGTTCGCGGCGTGCC
GGACGTGACAAACGGAAGCCGCACGTCTCACTAGTACCCTCGCAGACGGACAGCGCCAGGGAGCAATGGC
AGCGCGCCGACCGCGATGGGCTGTGGCCAATAGCGGCTGCTCAGCAGGGCGCGCCGAGAGCAGCGGCCGG
GAAGGGGCGGTGCGGGAGGCGGGGTGTGGGGCGGTAGTGTGGGCCCTGTTCCTGCCCGCGCGGTGTTCCG
CATTCTGCAAGCCTCCGGAGCGCACGTCGGCAGTCGGCTCCCTCGTTGACCGAATCACCGACCTCTCTCC
CCAGGGGGTACCACCATGGCCAAGCCTTTGTCTCAAGAAGAATCCACCCTCATTGAAAGAGCAACGGCTA
CAATCAACAGCATCCCCATCTCTGAAGACTACAGCGTCGCCAGCGCAGCTCTCTCTAGCGACGGCCGCAT
CTTCACTGGTGTCAATGTATATCATTTTACTGGGGGACCTTGTGCAGAACTCGTGGTGCTGGGCACTGCT
GCTGCTGCGGCAGCTGGCAACCTGACTTGTATCGTCGCGATCGGAAATGAGAACAGGGGCATCTTGAGCC
CCTGCGGACGGTGCCGACAGGTGCTTCTCGATCTGCATCCTGGGATCAAAGCCATAGTGAAGGACAGTGA
TGGACAGCCGACGGCAGTTGGGATTCGTGAATTGCTGCCCTCTGGTTATGTGTGGGAGGGCCTGCAGCTG
CAGTAGTAAGAATTCTAGATCTTGAGACAAATGGCAGTATTCATCCACAATTTTAAAAGAAAAGGGGGGA
TTGGGGGGTACAGTGCAGGGGAAAGAATAGTAGACATAATAGCAACAGACATACAAACTAAAGAATTACA
AAAACAAATTACAAAAATTCAAAATTTTCGGGTTTATTACAGGGACAGCAGAGATCCACTTTGGCGCCGG
CTCGAGGGGG
Features (pLannotate 1.2.2; 28 found; start..end, strand, type, name):
     65..368     +  enhancer       CMV enhancer: human cytomegalovirus immediate early enhancer
    369..572     +  promoter       CMV promoter: human cytomegalovirus (CMV) immediate early promoter
    612..1706    +  CDS            HLA-A (sequence partly withheld): HLAA_HUMAN - Also known as HLAA. Experimental evidence at protein level: Swiss-Prot protein existence level 1. Allele A*74:01: Presents immunodominant HIV-1 epitopes derived from gag-pol (GQMVHQAISPR, QIYPGIKVR) and rev (RQIHSISER), carrying an aliphatic residue at position 2 and Arg anchor residue at the C-terminus. May contribute to viral load control in chronic HIV-1 infection. From Homo sapiens (Human).
   1765..2353    +  misc_feature   WPRE: woodchuck hepatitis virus posttranscriptional regulatory element
   2404..2423    +  misc_feature   cPPT/CTS (fragment): central polypurine tract and central termination sequence of HIV-1
   2425..2658    +  LTR            3' LTR (ΔU3): self-inactivating 3' long terminal repeat (LTR) from HIV-1
   2736..2857    +  polyA_signal   SV40 poly(A) signal: SV40 polyadenylation signal
   2897..3032    +  rep_origin     SV40 ori: SV40 origin of replication
   3053..3071    -  promoter       T7 promoter: promoter for bacteriophage T7 RNA polymerase
   3079..3234    +  CDS            lacZα (fragment): LacZα fragment of β-galactosidase; lacZ fragment
   3239..3667    +  rep_origin     f1 ori (sequence partly withheld): f1 bacteriophage origin of replication; arrow indicates direction of (+) strand synthesis
   3720..3824    +  promoter       AmpR promoter: bla
   3825..4685    +  CDS            AmpR: β-lactamase; bla; confers resistance to ampicillin, carbenicillin, and related antibiotics
   4856..5444    +  rep_origin     ori: high-copy-number ColE1/pMB1/pBR322/pUC origin of replication
   5627..5719    +  CDS            lacI (fragment): lac repressor; lacI; The lac repressor binds to the lac operator to inhibit transcription in E. coli. This inhibition can be relieved by adding lactose or isopropyl-β-D-thiogalactopyranoside (IPTG).
   5732..5753    +  protein_bind   CAP binding site: CAP binding activates transcription in the presence of cAMP. E. coli catabolite activator protein
   5768..5798    +  promoter       lac promoter: promoter for the E. coli lac operon
   5806..5822    +  protein_bind   lac operator: The lac repressor binds to the lac operator to inhibit transcription in E. coli. This inhibition can be relieved by adding lactose or isopropyl-β-D-thiogalactopyranoside (IPTG). lac repressor encoded by lacI
   5867..5885    +  promoter       T3 promoter: promoter for bacteriophage T3 RNA polymerase
   5913..6139    +  promoter       RSV promoter: Rous sarcoma virus enhancer/promoter
   6140..6320    +  LTR            5' LTR (truncated): truncated 5' long terminal repeat (LTR) from HIV-1
   6367..6492    +  misc_feature   HIV-1 Ψ: packaging signal of human immunodeficiency virus type 1
   6476..6839    +  CDS            HIV-1 gag (fragment): gag protein from human immunodeficiency virus 1; gag
   6985..7218    +  misc_feature   RRE: The Rev response element (RRE) of HIV-1 allows for Rev-dependent mRNA export from the nucleus to the cytoplasm.
   7595..7621    +  CDS            Rev (fragment): human immunodeficiency virus 1 (HIV-1) Rev protein; rev; enhances nuclear export of unspliced and incompletely spliced viral mRNAs
   7622..8122    +  promoter       hPGK promoter: human phosphoglycerate kinase 1 promoter
   8134..8529    +  CDS            BSD: blasticidin S deaminase; Aspergillus terreus BSD; confers resistance to blasticidin
   8589..8706    +  misc_feature   cPPT/CTS: central polypurine tract and central termination sequence of HIV-1
