[The description below was written by a language model from this plasmid's Addgene catalogue record and pLannotate feature annotations shown in this document.]
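Description:
HLA_A0101 is a third-generation-style, self-inactivating lentiviral expression plasmid built on the pLX303 backbone and carrying the human HLA-A*01:01 cDNA (about 1.1 kb). In the annotated sequence, the HLA-A open reading frame sits directly downstream of the human cytomegalovirus immediate-early enhancer and promoter and is followed by a WPRE, which enhances transcript stability and expression. No epitope tag or fluorescent reporter is annotated on the insert. The allele-specific text attached to the coding feature by the annotation tool is generic database commentary on the HLA-A protein entry and refers to a different allele. It should not be read as describing this construct.

The viral framework consists of an RSV promoter driving a truncated HIV-1 5' LTR, the Ψ packaging signal with a gag fragment, the Rev response element, a cPPT/CTS element and a ΔU3 3' LTR. Genomic RNA can therefore be packaged when helper functions are supplied in trans, and the integrated provirus lacks LTR promoter activity. Within the same transfer cassette, upstream of the CMV unit, a human PGK promoter drives blasticidin S deaminase, allowing selection of stably transduced mammalian cells. An SV40 poly(A) signal and SV40 origin lie beyond the 3' LTR. In bacteria, the plasmid is maintained by a high-copy pUC-type origin and ampicillin resistance, and it also carries an f1 origin and lac/T7/T3 remnants of the cloning backbone.

The stated purpose is expression of HLA-A*01:01. The associated work concerns antigen identification for HLA-restricted T cell receptors using engineered antigen-presenting cells, which is consistent with using the plasmid to install a defined class I allele in target cell lines.
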