Addgene plasmid #165009: HLA_A0101
Purpose: Expression of HLA-A*01:01 cDNA
Depositing lab: Matthew Meyerson. Depositing organization: Dana-Farber Cancer Institute. Publication: Antigen identification for HLA class I- and HLA class II-restricted T cell receptors using cytokine-capturing antigen-presenting cells. Lee MN, Meyerson M. Sci Immunol. 2021 Jan 22;6(55). pii: 6/55/eabf4001. doi: 10.1126/sciimmunol.abf4001. PubMed 33483338.
Backbone
  Vector backbone: pLX303 (Addgene #25897)
  Backbone size w/o insert (bp): 9335
  Vector type: Mammalian Expression, Lentiviral
  Selectable markers: Blasticidin
Growth in bacteria
  Bacterial resistance: Ampicillin, 100 μg/mL
  Growth temperature: 30°C
  Growth strain: NEB Stable
  Copy number: High Copy
Gene/Insert
  Gene/Insert name: HLA-A*01:01
  Species: H. sapiens (human)
  Insert size (bp): 1098
  Entrez Gene: HLA-A (a.k.a. HLAA)
Terms and licenses: Academic/Nonprofit Terms; Industry Terms: Not Available to Industry
How to cite: HLA_A0101 was a gift from Matthew Meyerson (Addgene plasmid # 165009 ; http://n2t.net/addgene:165009 ; RRID:Addgene_165009)
