>Addgene plasmid #165009 | HLA_A0101 | depositor partial sequence | sequence record 320501 | CMV-F primer
CTCTCTGGCTAACTGTCGGGATCAACAAGTTTACCGCCACCATGGCCGTCATGGCGCCCCGAACCCTCCT
CCTGCTACTCTCGGGGGCCCTGGCCCTGACCCAGACCTGGGCGGGC
[540 nt withheld, positions 117-656]
ACGGACCCCCCCAAGACACATATGACCCACCACCCCATCTCTGACCATGAGGCCACCCTGAGGTGCTGGG
CCCTGGGCTTCTACCCTGCGGAGATCACACTGACCTGGCAGCGGGATGGGGAGGACCAGACCCAGGACAC
GGAGCTCGTGGAGACCAGGCCTGCAGGGGATGGAACCTTCCAGAAGTGGGCGGCTGTGGTGGTGCCTTCT
GGAGAGGAGCAGAGATACACCTGCCATGTGCAGCATGAGGGTCTGCCCAAGCCCCTCACCCTGAGATGGG
AGCTGTCTTCCCAGCCCACCATCCCCATCGTGGGCATCATTGCTGGCCTGGTTCTCCTTGGAGCTGTGAT
CACTGGAGCTGTGGTCGCTGCCGTGATGTGGAGGAGGAAGAGCTCAGATAGAAAAGGAGGGAGTTACACT
CAGGCTGCAAGCAGTGACAGTGCCCAGGGCTCTGATGTGTCTCTCACAGCTTGTAAAGTGTGATGTACAA
AGTGGTTTAGTAATGAGCTAGCGCTAACCGGTGGC
